>Addgene plasmid #190636 | pCDNA-SCcpV | addgene full sequence | sequence record 373791 | Addgene NGS Result
GACGGATCGGGAGATCTCCCGATCCCCTATGGTGCACTCTCAGTACAATCTGCTCTGATGCCGCATAGTT
AAGCCAGTATCTGCTCCCTGCTTGTGTGTTGGAGGTCGCTGAGTAGTGCGCGAGCAAAATTTAAGCTACA
ACAAGGCAAGGCTTGACCGACAATTGCATGAAGAATCTGCTTAGGGTTAGGCGTTTTGCGCTGCTTCGCG
ATGTACGGGCCAGATATACGCGTTGACATTGATTATTGACTAGTTATTAATAGTAATCAATTACGGGGTC
ATTAGTTCATAGCCCATATATGGAGTTCCGCGTTACATAACTTACGGTAAATGGCCCGCCTGGCTGACCG
CCCAACGACCCCCGCCCATTGACGTCAATAATGACGTATGTTCCCATAGTAACGCCAATAGGGACTTTCC
ATTGACGTCAATGGGTGGAGTATTTACGGTAAACTGCCCACTTGGCAGTACATCAAGTGTATCATATGCC
AAGTACGCCCCCTATTGACGTCAATGACGGTAAATGGCCCGCCTGGCATTATGCCCAGTACATGACCTTA
TGGGACTTTCCTACTTGGCAGTACATCTACGTATTAGTCATCGCTATTACCATGGTGATGCGGTTTTGGC
AGTACATCAATGGGCGTGGATAGCGGTTTGACTCACGGGGATTTCCAAGTCTCCACCCCATTGACGTCAA
TGGGAGTTTGTTTTGGCACCAAAATCAACGGGACTTTCCAAAATGTCGTAACAACTCCGCCCCATTGACG
CAAATGGGCGGTAGGCGTGTACGGTGGGAGGTCTATATAAGCAGAGCTCTCTGGCTAACTAGAGAACCCA
CTGCTTACTGGCTTATCGAAATTAATACGACTCACTATAGGGAGACCCAAGCTGGCTAGCGTTTAAACGG
GCCCTCTAGACTCGAGAATGGTGAGCAAGGGCGAGGCAGTGATCAAGGAGTTCATGCGGTTCAAGGTGCA
CATGGAGGGCTCCATGAACGGCCACGAGTTCGAGATCGAGGGCGAGGGCGAGGGCCGCCCCTACGAGGGC
ACCCAGACCGCCAAGCTGAAGGTGACCAAGGGTGGCCCCCTGCCCTTCTCCTGGGACATCCTGTCCCCTC
AGTTCATGTACGGCTCCAGGGCCTTCATCAAGCACCCCGCCGACATCCCCGACTACTATAAGCAGTCCTT
CCCCGAGGGCTTCAAGTGGGAGCGCGTGATGAACTTCGAGGACGGCGGCGCCGTGACCGTGACCCAGGAC
ACCTCCCTGGAGGACGGCACCCTGATCTACAAGGTGAAGCTCCGCGGCACCAACTTCCCTCCTGACGGCC
CCGTAATGCAGAAGAAGACAATGGGCTGGGAAGCGTCCACCGAGCGGTTGTACCCCGAGGACGGCGTGCT
GAAGGGCGACATTAAGATGGCCCTGCGCCTGAAGGACGGCGGCCGCTACCTGGCGGACTTCAAGACCACC
TACAAGGCCAAGAAGCCCGTGCAGATGCCCGGCGCCTACAACGTCGACCGCAAGTTGGACATCACCTCCC
ACAACGAGGACTACACCGTGGTGGAACAGTACGAACGCTCCGAGGGCCGCCACTCCACCGGCGGCGCATG
CCTGCCGGACCAACTGACTGAAGAGCAGATCGCAGAATTTAAAGAGGCTTTCTCCCTATTTGACAAGGAC
GGGGATGGGACAATAACAACCAAGGAGCTGGGGACGGTGATGCGGTCTCTGGGGCAGAACCCCACAGAAG
CAGAGCTGCAGGACATGATCAATGAAGTAGATGCCGACGGTGACGGCACAATCGACTTCCCTGAGTTCCT
GACAATGATGGCAAGAAAAATGAAATACAGGGACACGGAAGAAGAAATTAGAGAAGCGTTCGGTGTGTTT
GATAAGGATGGCAATGGCTACATCAGTGCAGCAGAGCTTCGCCACGTGATGACAAACCTTGGAGAGAAGT
TAACAGATGAAGAGGTTGATGAAATGATCAGGGAAGCAGACATCGATGGGGATGGTCAGGTAAACTACGA
AGAGTTTGTACAAATGATGACAGCGAAGGGTGGCGGAGGTTCTGTCGACTCATCACGTCGTAAGTGGAAT
AAGACAGGTCACGCAGTCAGAGCTATAGGTCGGCTGAGCTCACTAGAGGGGGTCCAGCTTGCAGATCACT
ACCAGCAGAATACTCCGATCGGGGATGGGCCGGTTCTCCTGCCTGACAACCACTACCTGTCATACCAGTC
CAAGCTGTCCAAAGATCCTAATGAAAAGCGGGATCACATGGTCCTGCTGGAATTTGTCACCGCCGCCGGA
ATCACTCTCGGAATGGACGAGCTGTACAAAGGTGGGACCGGGGGATCTATGGTGAGCAAGGGCGAAGAAT
TGTTCACTGGTGTAGTCCCTATTTTGGTGGAACTGGATGGGGATGTCAACGGTCATAAATTCAGCGTGCG
AGGGGAGGGTGAGGGGGACGCAACTAATGGCAAATTGACACTCAAGCTCATCTGCACAACGGGGAAACTG
CCCGTGCCGTGGCCCACACTCGTTACTACTCTAGGATATGGCCTTATGTGTTTCGCCCGCTACCCAGACC
ACATGAAACAACACGATTTCTTTAAATCAGCCATGCCAGAGGGGTACGTCCAGGAGAGAACTATCTTCTT
CAAGGACGATGGTAATTACAAGACTAGGGCCGAGGTGAAATTCGAAGGGGATACACTTGTCAACCGAATC
GAGCTGAAGGGAATCGACTTTAAGGAGGACGGAAACATACTCGGGCATAAGTTGGAATACAACTACAACA
GTCACAATGTTTACATCACAGCCGATAAGCAAAAGAACGGCATTAAGGCTAATTTTAAGATCCGTCACAA
CATTGAGGATGGTTAAGAATTCGAAGCTTAAGTTTAAACCGCTGATCAGCCTCGACTGTGCCTTCTAGTT
GCCAGCCATCTGTTGTTTGCCCCTCCCCCGTGCCTTCCTTGACCCTGGAAGGTGCCACTCCCACTGTCCT
TTCCTAATAAAATGAGGAAATTGCATCGCATTGTCTGAGTAGGTGTCATTCTATTCTGGGGGGTGGGGTG
GGGCAGGACAGCAAGGGGGAGGATTGGGAAGACAATAGCAGGCATGCTGGGGATGCGGTGGGCTCTATGG
CTTCTGAGGCGGAAAGAACCAGCTGGGGCTCTAGGGGGTATCCCC
[124 nt withheld, positions 3196-3319]
C
[91 nt withheld, positions 3321-3411]
A
[49 nt withheld, positions 3413-3461]
CCTTTGACGTTGGAGTCCACGTTCTTT
[37 nt withheld, positions 3489-3525]
ACCCTATCTCGGTCTATTCTTTTGATTTATAAGGGATTTTGCCGATTTCGGCCTATTGGTTAAAAAATGA
GCTGATTTAACAAAAATTTAACGCGAATTAATTCTGTGGAATGTGTGTCAGTTAGGGTGTGGAAAGTCCC
CAGGCTCCCCAGCAGGCAGAAGTATGCAAAGCATGCATCTCAATTAGTCAGCAACCAGGTGTGGAAAGTC
CCCAGGCTCCCCAGCAGGCAGAAGTATGCAAAGCATGCATCTCAATTAGTCAGCAACCATAGTCCCGCCC
CTAACTCCGCCCATCCCGCCCCTAACTCCGCCCAGTTCCGCCCATTCTCCGCCCCATGGCTGACTAATTT
TTTTTATTTATGCAGAGGCCGAGGCCGCCTCTGCCTCTGAGCTATTCCAGAAGTAGTGAGGAGGCTTTTT
TGGAGGCCTAGGCTTTTGCAAAAAGCTCCCGGGAGCTTGTATATCCATTTTCGGATCTGATCAAGAGACA
GGATGAGGATCGTTTCGCATGATTGAACAAGATGGATTGCACGCAGGTTCTCCGGCCGCTTGGGTGGAGA
GGCTATTCGGCTATGACTGGGCACAACAGACAATCGGCTGCTCTGATGCCGCCGTGTTCCGGCTGTCAGC
GCAGGGGCGCCCGGTTCTTTTTGTCAAGACCGACCTGTCCGGTGCCCTGAATGAACTGCAGGACGAGGCA
GCGCGGCTATCGTGGCTGGCCACGACGGGCGTTCCTTGCGCAGCTGTGCTCGACGTTGTCACTGAAGCGG
GAAGGGACTGGCTGCTATTGGGCGAAGTGCCGGGGCAGGATCTCCTGTCATCTCACCTTGCTCCTGCCGA
GAAAGTATCCATCATGGCTGATGCAATGCGGCGGCTGCATACGCTTGATCCGGCTACCTGCCCATTCGAC
CACCAAGCGAAACATCGCATCGAGCGAGCACGTACTCGGATGGAAGCCGGTCTTGTCGATCAGGATGATC
TGGACGAAGAGCATCAGGGGCTCGCGCCAGCCGAACTGTTCGCCAGGCTCAAGGCGCGCATGCCCGACGG
CGAGGATCTCGTCGTGACCCATGGCGATGCCTGCTTGCCGAATATCATGGTGGAAAATGGCCGCTTTTCT
GGATTCATCGACTGTGGCCGGCTGGGTGTGGCGGACCGCTATCAGGACATAGCGTTGGCTACCCGTGATA
TTGCTGAAGAGCTTGGCGGCGAATGGGCTGACCGCTTCCTCGTGCTTTACGGTATCGCCGCTCCCGATTC
GCAGCGCATCGCCTTCTATCGCCTTCTTGACGAGTTCTTCTGAGCGGGACTCTGGGGTTCGAAATGACCG
ACCAAGCGACGCCCAACCTGCCATCACGAGATTTCGATTCCACCGCCGCCTTCTATGAAAGGTTGGGCTT
CGGAATCGTTTTCCGGGACGCCGGCTGGATGATCCTCCAGCGCGGGGATCTCATGCTGGAGTTCTTCGCC
CACCCCAACTTGTTTATTGCAGCTTATAATGGTTACAAATAAAGCAATAGCATCACAAATTTCACAAATA
AAGCATTTTTTTCACTGCATTCTAGTTGTGGTTTGTCCAAACTCATCAATGTATCTTATCATGTCTGTAT
ACCGTCGACCTCTAGCTAGAGCTTGGCGTAATCATGGTCATAGCTGTTTCCTGTGTGAAATTGTTATCCG
CTCACAATTCCACACAACATACGAGCCGGAAGCATAAAGTGTAAAGCCTGGGGTGCCTAATGAGTGAGCT
AACTCACATTAATTGCGTTGCGCTCACTGCCCGCTTTCCAGTCGGGAAACCTGTCGTGCCAGCTGCATTA
ATGAATCGGCCAACGCGCGGGGAGAGGCGGTTTGCGTATTGGGCGCTCTTCCGCTTCCTCGCTCACTGAC
TCGCTGCGCTCGGTCGTTCGGCTGCGGCGAGCGGTATCAGCTCACTCAAAGGCGGTAATACGGTTATCCA
CAGAATCAGGGGATAACGCAGGAAAGAACATGTGAGCAAAAGGCCAGCAAAAGGCCAGGAACCGTAAAAA
GGCCGCGTTGCTGGCGTTTTTCCATAGGCTCCGCCCCCCTGACGAGCATCACAAAAATCGACGCTCAAGT
CAGAGGTGGCGAAACCCGACAGGACTATAAAGATACCAGGCGTTTCCCCCTGGAAGCTCCCTCGTGCGCT
CTCCTGTTCCGACCCTGCCGCTTACCGGATACCTGTCCGCCTTTCTCCCTTCGGGAAGCGTGGCGCTTTC
TCATAGCTCACGCTGTAGGTATCTCAGTTCGGTGTAGGTCGTTCGCTCCAAGCTGGGCTGTGTGCACGAA
CCCCCCGTTCAGCCCGACCGCTGCGCCTTATCCGGTAACTATCGTCTTGAGTCCAACCCGGTAAGACACG
ACTTATCGCCACTGGCAGCAGCCACTGGTAACAGGATTAGCAGAGCGAGGTATGTAGGCGGTGCTACAGA
GTTCTTGAAGTGGTGGCCTAACTACGGCTACACTAGAAGAACAGTATTTGGTATCTGCGCTCTGCTGAAG
CCAGTTACCTTCGGAAAAAGAGTTGGTAGCTCTTGATCCGGCAAACAAACCACCGCTGGTAGCGGTGGTT
TTTTTGTTTGCAAGCAGCAGATTACGCGCAGAAAAAAAGGATCTCAAGAAGATCCTTTGATCTTTTCTAC
GGGGTCTGACGCTCAGTGGAACGAAAACTCACGTTAAGGGATTTTGGTCATGAGATTATCAAAAAGGATC
TTCACCTAGATCCTTTTAAATTAAAAATGAAGTTTTAAATCAATCTAAAGTATATATGAGTAAACTTGGT
CTGACAGTTACCAATGCTTAATCAGTGAGGCACCTATCTCAGCGATCTGTCTATTTCGTTCATCCATAGT
TGCCTGACTCCCCGTCGTGTAGATAACTACGATACGGGAGGGCTTACCATCTGGCCCCAGTGCTGCAATG
ATACCGCGAGACCCACGCTCACCGGCTCCAGATTTATCAGCAATAAACCAGCCAGCCGGAAGGGCCGAGC
GCAGAAGTGGTCCTGCAACTTTATCCGCCTCCATCCAGTCTATTAATTGTTGCCGGGAAGCTAGAGTAAG
TAGTTCGCCAGTTAATAGTTTGCGCAACGTTGTTGCCATTGCTACAGGCATCGTGGTGTCACGCTCGTCG
TTTGGTATGGCTTCATTCAGCTCCGGTTCCCAACGATCAAGGCGAGTTACATGATCCCCCATGTTGTGCA
AAAAAGCGGTTAGCTCCTTCGGTCCTCCGATCGTTGTCAGAAGTAAGTTGGCCGCAGTGTTATCACTCAT
GGTTATGGCAGCACTGCATAATTCTCTTACTGTCATGCCATCCGTAAGATGCTTTTCTGTGACTGGTGAG
TACTCAACCAAGTCATTCTGAGAATAGTGTATGCGGCGACCGAGTTGCTCTTGCCCGGCGTCAATACGGG
ATAATACCGCGCCACATAGCAGAACTTTAAAAGTGCTCATCATTGGAAAACGTTCTTCGGGGCGAAAACT
CTCAAGGATCTTACCGCTGTTGAGATCCAGTTCGATGTAACCCACTCGTGCACCCAACTGATCTTCAGCA
TCTTTTACTTTCACCAGCGTTTCTGGGTGAGCAAAAACAGGAAGGCAAAATGCCGCAAAAAAGGGAATAA
GGGCGACACGGAAATGTTGAATACTCATACTCTTCCTTTTTCAATATTATTGAAGCATTTATCAGGGTTA
TTGTCTCATGAGCGGATACATATTTGAATGTATTTAGAAAAATAAACAAATAGGGGTTCCGCGCACATTT
CCCCGAAAAGTGCCACCTGACGTC
Features (pLannotate 1.2.2; 24 found; start..end, strand, type, name):
     28..80      -  misc_feature   bom (fragment): basis of mobility region from pBR322
    235..614     +  enhancer       CMV enhancer: human cytomegalovirus immediate early enhancer
    615..818     +  promoter       CMV promoter: human cytomegalovirus (CMV) immediate early promoter
    814..847     +  LTR            5' LTR (truncated) (fragment): truncated 5' long terminal repeat (LTR) from HIV-1
    863..881     +  promoter       T7 promoter: promoter for bacteriophage T7 RNA polymerase
    928..1605    +  CDS            mScarlet-I: mScarlet-I is a basic (constitutively fluorescent) red fluorescent protein published in 2016, derived from synthetic construct. It is reported to be a rapidly-maturing monomer with moderate acid sensitivity.
   1618..2058    +  CDS            calmodulin: calcium-binding protein
   2086..2142    +  CDS            calmodulin-binding peptide: calmodulin-binding peptide from avian smooth muscle myosin light chain kinase
   2149..2793    +  CDS            cEGFP (fragment): cEGFP is a basic (constitutively fluorescent) green fluorescent protein published in 2008, derived from Aequorea victoria.
   2806..2883    +  CDS            cEGFP (fragment): cEGFP is a basic (constitutively fluorescent) green fluorescent protein published in 2008, derived from Aequorea victoria.
   2926..3150    +  polyA_signal   bGH poly(A) signal: bovine growth hormone polyadenylation signal
   3154..3175    +  promoter       SV40 promoter (fragment): SV40 enhancer and early promoter
   3196..3624    +  rep_origin     f1 ori (sequence partly withheld): f1 bacteriophage origin of replication; arrow indicates direction of (+) strand synthesis
   3638..3967    +  promoter       SV40 promoter: SV40 enhancer and early promoter
   4034..4825    +  CDS            neo: KKA2_KLEPN - Also known as kan, nptII. Experimental evidence at protein level: Swiss-Prot protein existence level 1. Resistance to kanamycin, neomycin, paromomycin, ribostamycin, butirosin and gentamicin B. From Klebsiella pneumoniae.
   4849..5007    +  CDS            ble (fragment): BLE_KLEPN - Experimental evidence at protein level: Swiss-Prot protein existence level 1. Binding protein with a strong affinity to the bleomycin family of antibiotics. Binds to CL990; an antimitotic-antibiotic compound. From Klebsiella pneumoniae.
   5002..5123    +  polyA_signal   SV40 poly(A) signal: SV40 polyadenylation signal
   5196..5212    -  protein_bind   lac operator: The lac repressor binds to the lac operator to inhibit transcription in E. coli. This inhibition can be relieved by adding lactose or isopropyl-β-D-thiogalactopyranoside (IPTG). lac repressor encoded by lacI
   5220..5250    -  promoter       lac promoter: promoter for the E. coli lac operon
   5265..5286    -  protein_bind   CAP binding site: CAP binding activates transcription in the presence of cAMP. E. coli catabolite activator protein
   5299..5391    -  CDS            lacI (fragment): lac repressor; lacI; The lac repressor binds to the lac operator to inhibit transcription in E. coli. This inhibition can be relieved by adding lactose or isopropyl-β-D-thiogalactopyranoside (IPTG).
   5574..6162    -  rep_origin     ori: high-copy-number ColE1/pMB1/pBR322/pUC origin of replication
   6333..7193    -  CDS            AmpR: β-lactamase; bla; confers resistance to ampicillin, carbenicillin, and related antibiotics
   7194..7298    -  promoter       AmpR promoter: bla
