[The description below was written by a language model from this plasmid's Addgene catalogue record and pLannotate feature annotations shown in this document.]
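Description:
pCDNA-SCcpV is a pcDNA3.1-based mammalian expression plasmid of about 7.3 kb that encodes SCcpV, a synthetic, genetically encoded calcium indicator. It is maintained in E. coli through a high-copy ColE1/pUC-type origin and an ampicillin resistance gene (β-lactamase) with its own promoter. An f1 phage origin is also present. For mammalian cells, the backbone carries a neomycin/kanamycin phosphotransferase gene driven by the SV40 enhancer/early promoter and terminated by an SV40 polyadenylation signal, which would allow G418 selection of stable transfectants. Short annotated fragments (bom, ble, lacI, lac promoter/operator, and a brief HIV-1 LTR-like match next to the CMV promoter) appear to be backbone remnants or incidental matches rather than functional parts.

The indicator is expressed from the human cytomegalovirus immediate-early enhancer and promoter and terminated by the bovine growth hormone polyadenylation signal. A T7 promoter lies just upstream of the coding region. The open reading frame is a single fusion, in order: the red fluorescent protein mScarlet-I, calmodulin, the calmodulin-binding peptide from smooth muscle myosin light chain kinase (RS20), and a circularly permuted Venus. The automated annotation labels this last segment as two EGFP-like fragments, as expected for a permuted Aequorea-derived yellow protein. This is the layout of a FRET-type sensor, in which calcium-driven binding of calmodulin to RS20 changes the distance or orientation between the two fluorescent proteins and so alters energy transfer. The associated work concerns optimising biosensors with mScarlet-based FRET pairs. The plasmid is intended for transfection into mammalian cells for fluorescence imaging of calcium.
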