Addgene plasmid #190636: pCDNA-SCcpV
Purpose: Mammalian expression of genetically encoded calcium indicator SCcpV
Depositing lab: Robert Campbell. Depositing organization: University of Alberta. Publication: Biosensor Optimization Using a Forster Resonance Energy Transfer Pair Based on mScarlet Red Fluorescent Protein and an mScarlet-Derived Green Fluorescent Protein. Gohil K, Wu SY, Takahashi-Yamashiro K, Shen Y, Campbell RE. ACS Sens. 2023 Feb 24;8(2):587-597. doi: 10.1021/acssensors.2c01730. Epub 2023 Jan 24. PubMed 36693235.
Backbone
  Vector backbone: pcDNA3.1
  Vector type: Mammalian Expression
Growth in bacteria
  Bacterial resistance: Ampicillin, 100 μg/mL
  Growth temperature: 37°C
  Growth strain: DH5alpha
  Copy number: High Copy
Gene/Insert
  Gene/Insert name: SCcpV (alt name: mScarlet-I-CaM-RS20-cpVenus)
  Species: Synthetic
Terms and licenses: Academic/Nonprofit Terms; Industry Terms: Not Available to Industry
Depositor comments: Please visit https://doi.org/10.1101/2022.06.20.496847 for bioRxiv preprint
How to cite: pCDNA-SCcpV was a gift from Robert Campbell (Addgene plasmid # 190636 ; http://n2t.net/addgene:190636 ; RRID:Addgene_190636)
