>Addgene plasmid #190636 | pCDNA-SCcpV | depositor partial sequence | sequence record 369083 | pCDNA-SCcpV sequence 1956 bps
ATGGTTAGCAAGGGCGAGGCAGTGATCAAGGAGTTCATGCGGTTCAAGGTGCACATGGAGGGCTCCATGA
ACGGCCACGAGTTCGAGATCGAGGGCGAGGGCGAGGGCCGCCCCTACGAGGGCACCCAGACCGCCAAGCT
GAAGGTGACCAAGGGTGGCCCCCTGCCCTTCTCCTGGGACATCCTGTCCCCTCAGTTCATGTACGGCTCC
AGGGCCTTCATCAAGCACCCCGCCGACATCCCCGACTACTATAAGCAGTCCTTCCCCGAGGGCTTCAAGT
GGGAGCGCGTGATGAACTTCGAGGACGGCGGCGCCGTGACCGTGACCCAGGACACCTCCCTGGAGGACGG
CACCCTGATCTACAAGGTGAAGCTCCGCGGCACCAACTTCCCTCCTGACGGCCCCGTAATGCAGAAGAAG
ACAATGGGCTGGGAAGCGTCCACCGAGCGGTTGTACCCCGAGGACGGCGTGCTGAAGGGCGACATTAAGA
TGGCCCTGCGCCTGAAGGACGGCGGCCGCTACCTGGCGGACTTCAAGACCACCTACAAGGCCAAGAAGCC
CGTGCAGATGCCCGGCGCCTACAACGTCGACCGCAAGTTGGACATCACCTCCCACAACGAGGACTACACC
GTGGTGGAACAGTACGAACGCTCCGAGGGCCGCCACTCCACCGGCGGCGCATGCCTGCCGGACCAACTGA
CTGAAGAGCAGATCGCAGAATTTAAAGAGGCTTTCTCCCTATTTGACAAGGACGGGGATGGGACAATAAC
AACCAAGGAGCTGGGGACGGTGATGCGGTCTCTGGGGCAGAACCCCACAGAAGCAGAGCTGCAGGACATG
ATCAATGAAGTAGATGCCGACGGTGACGGCACAATCGACTTCCCTGAGTTCCTGACAATGATGGCAAGAA
AAATGAAATACAGGGACACGGAAGAAGAAATTAGAGAAGCGTTCGGTGTGTTTGATAAGGATGGCAATGG
CTACATCAGTGCAGCAGAGCTTCGCCACGTGATGACAAACCTTGGAGAGAAGTTAACAGATGAAGAGGTT
GATGAAATGATCAGGGAAGCAGACATCGATGGGGATGGTCAGGTAAACTACGAAGAGTTTGTACAAATGA
TGACAGCGAAGGGTGGCGGAGGTTCTGTCGACTCATCACGTCGTAAGTGGAATAAGACAGGTCACGCAGT
CAGAGCTATAGGTCGGCTGAGCTCACTAGAGGGGGTCCAGCTTGCAGATCACTACCAGCAGAATACTCCG
ATCGGGGATGGGCCGGTTCTCCTGCCTGACAACCACTACCTGTCATACCAGTCCAAGCTGTCCAAAGATC
CTAATGAAAAGCGGGATCACATGGTCCTGCTGGAATTTGTCACCGCCGCCGGAATCACTCTCGGAATGGA
CGAGCTGTACAAAGGTGGGACCGGGGGATCTATGGTGAGCAAGGGCGAAGAATTGTTCACTGGTGTAGTC
CCTATTTTGGTGGAACTGGATGGGGATGTCAACGGTCATAAATTCAGCGTGCGAGGGGAGGGTGAGGGGG
ACGCAACTAATGGCAAATTGACACTCAAGCTCATCTGCACAACGGGGAAACTGCCCGTGCCGTGGCCCAC
ACTCGTTACTACTCTAGGATATGGCCTTATGTGTTTCGCCCGCTACCCAGACCACATGAAACAACACGAT
TTCTTTAAATCAGCCATGCCAGAGGGGTACGTCCAGGAGAGAACTATCTTCTTCAAGGACGATGGTAATT
ACAAGACTAGGGCCGAGGTGAAATTCGAAGGGGATACACTTGTCAACCGAATCGAGCTGAAGGGAATCGA
CTTTAAGGAGGACGGAAACATACTCGGGCATAAGTTGGAATACAACTACAACAGTCACAATGTTTACATC
ACAGCCGATAAGCAAAAGAACGGCATTAAGGCTAATTTTAAGATCCGTCACAACATTGAGGATGGT
